Addgene plasmid #159745: AICSDP-72:TFAM-mEGFP
Purpose: Homology arms and linker-mEGFP sequence for C-terminus tagging of human TFAM
Depositing lab: Allen Institute for Cell Science. Depositing organization: Allen Institute.
Backbone
  Vector backbone: pUC57
  Vector type: Mammalian Expression, CRISPR ; Donor Template
Growth in bacteria
  Bacterial resistance: Ampicillin, 100 μg/mL
  Growth temperature: 37°C
  Growth strain: DH5alpha
  Copy number: High Copy
Gene/Insert
  Gene/Insert name: TFAM Homology Arms with linker-mEGFP (alt name: TFAM)
  Species: H. sapiens (human)
  Insert size (bp): 2726
  Mutation: homology arms contain point mutations to disrupt crRNA binding sites used, and WTC-11 specific homozygous SNP(s)
  Entrez Gene: TFAM (a.k.a. MTDPS15, MTTF1, MTTFA, TCF6, TCF6L1, TCF6L2, TCF6L3)
  Tag / fusion protein: linker-mEGFP (C terminal on insert)
  Cloning method: Unknown
Terms and licenses: Academic/Nonprofit Terms; Industry Terms
Depositor comments: This plasmid has been used with locus-specific CRISPR/Cas9 to add a mEGFP tag to the C-terminus of human TFAM in WTC-11 human induced pluripotent stem cells by the Allen Institute for Cell Science. Linker (AA) sequence: GGGS. After protein tagging using this donor template plasmid and CRISPR/Cas9 reagents, transfected cells may exhibit varying intensity levels of fluorescence, likely due to editing precision. To obtain cells of uniform intensity levels, see our protocol for fluorescence-assisted cell sorting and subcloning of transfected cells (https://www.allencell.org/instructional-videos-and-tutorials-for-cell-methods.html) Further, we recommend PCR-based assays for identifying precisely edited clones as previously described (https://www.molbiolcell.org/doi/abs/10.1091/mbc.e17-03-0209) For more information on the entire plasmid collection, please see https://www.addgene.org/allen-institute-cell-science/ .
How to cite: AICSDP-72:TFAM-mEGFP was a gift from Allen Institute for Cell Science (Addgene plasmid # 159745 ; http://n2t.net/addgene:159745 ; RRID:Addgene_159745)
