[The description below was written by a language model from this plasmid's Addgene catalogue record and pLannotate feature annotations shown in this document.]
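Description:
AICSDP-72:TFAM-mEGFP is a CRISPR/Cas9 homology-directed repair donor template built in the pUC57 cloning backbone. It is designed to add a monomeric EGFP tag to the C-terminus of the endogenous human TFAM gene, which encodes the mitochondrial transcription factor that recruits the mitochondrial RNA polymerase to mtDNA promoters. The 5.4 kb plasmid is propagated in E. coli at high copy from a ColE1/pUC-type origin and selected with ampicillin through the β-lactamase gene and its native promoter. The remaining annotated backbone elements are ordinary cloning-vector remnants with no role in the editing application: the lac promoter, operator and CAP site, and fragments of lacZα, lacI, rop and bom.

The 2.7 kb insert consists of two human genomic homology arms flanking a linker-mEGFP cassette. The feature table shows two separate TFAM coding fragments upstream of the tag, consistent with terminal exons separated by intronic sequence in the 5′ arm. The last fragment ends just before the mEGFP open reading frame (mammalian codon-optimised, with the monomerising A206K mutation), and the two are joined by a short glycine-serine linker. The unannotated sequence downstream of mEGFP presumably constitutes the 3′ arm. No mammalian promoter is annotated, so the fusion is expected to be expressed only after integration, under the native TFAM regulatory elements. The arms carry point mutations that disrupt the crRNA binding sites, preventing re-cutting of the donor or the edited allele, and they also include homozygous SNPs specific to the WTC-11 line. The depositor used the plasmid with locus-specific Cas9 reagents to generate TFAM-mEGFP WTC-11 human induced pluripotent stem cells. They note that edited populations can vary in fluorescence intensity, so sorting, subcloning and PCR-based screening are advised to identify precisely edited clones.
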