Features (pLannotate 1.2.2; 13 found; start..end, strand, type, name):
    350..418     +  CDS            TFAM (fragment): TFAM_HUMAN - Also known as TCF6, TCF6L2. Experimental evidence at protein level: Swiss-Prot protein existence level 1. Binds to the mitochondrial light strand promoter and functions in mitochondrial transcription regulation (PubMed:29445193, PubMed:32183942). Component of the mitochondrial transcription initiation complex, composed at least of TFB2M, TFAM and POLRMT that is required for basal transcription of mitochondrial DNA (PubMed:29149603). In this complex, TFAM recruits POLRMT to a specific promoter whereas TFB2M induces structural changes in POLRMT to enable promoter opening and trappin
    920..1066    +  CDS            TFAM (fragment): TFAM_HUMAN - Also known as TCF6, TCF6L2. Experimental evidence at protein level: Swiss-Prot protein existence level 1. Binds to the mitochondrial light strand promoter and functions in mitochondrial transcription regulation (PubMed:29445193, PubMed:32183942). Component of the mitochondrial transcription initiation complex, composed at least of TFB2M, TFAM and POLRMT that is required for basal transcription of mitochondrial DNA (PubMed:29149603). In this complex, TFAM recruits POLRMT to a specific promoter whereas TFB2M induces structural changes in POLRMT to enable promoter opening and trappin
   1079..1795    +  CDS            mEGFP: enhanced GFP with monomerizing A206K mutation (Zacharias et al., 2002) mammalian codon-optimized
   2851..2867    -  protein_bind   lac operator: The lac repressor binds to the lac operator to inhibit transcription in E. coli. This inhibition can be relieved by adding lactose or isopropyl-β-D-thiogalactopyranoside (IPTG). lac repressor encoded by lacI
   2875..2905    -  promoter       lac promoter: promoter for the E. coli lac operon
   2920..2941    -  protein_bind   CAP binding site: CAP binding activates transcription in the presence of cAMP. E. coli catabolite activator protein
   2954..3046    -  CDS            lacI (fragment): lac repressor; lacI; The lac repressor binds to the lac operator to inhibit transcription in E. coli. This inhibition can be relieved by adding lactose or isopropyl-β-D-thiogalactopyranoside (IPTG).
   3229..3817    -  rep_origin     ori: high-copy-number ColE1/pMB1/pBR322/pUC origin of replication
   3988..4848    -  CDS            AmpR: β-lactamase; bla; confers resistance to ampicillin, carbenicillin, and related antibiotics
   4849..4953    -  promoter       AmpR promoter: bla
   5048..5083    +  CDS            rop (fragment): Rop protein, which maintains plasmids at low copy number; rop
   5185..5284    +  misc_feature   bom (fragment): basis of mobility region from pBR322
   5290..50      -  CDS            lacZα (fragment) (across the origin): LacZα fragment of β-galactosidase; lacZ fragment
>Addgene plasmid #159745 | AICSDP-72:TFAM-mEGFP | addgene full sequence | sequence record 314375 | Addgene NGS Result
AACGCCAGGGTTTTCCCAGTCACGACGTTGTAAAACGACGGCCAGTGAATTGACGCGTATTGGGATACCT
AAAGCTACAGGGAAGGAATAAAAACAGACTTTGAAGTTAGTTTATGACAACACATAGATTATACCTGAAT
ATTAATATTTCCGAATCAAAAATATGTACCTTCATTCAGTTCATTTTTGTAAATTGTAACAGTTTGATAG
TTTTTGTTTAGAGAGAAAAGATGTTAAGAATTGATGAGGCTTTGCCTGTAATTCTTGGTATCTTGAGTTT
TTGTTGGAATGAATAATAAAGGTCACTGAAGTCCCCATATCTACCTTAACTTAAACATATATTGTTTTAC
AGGAAAAGCTGAAGACTGTAAAGGAAAACTGGAAAAATCTGTCTGACTCTGAAAAGGAAGTGAGTATTAC
GGTTGTTAGTCTCAAGTGTCTACTTAGGATATCTGTGAGAGAATGTATTAGGGCAAGGCTTGATTCATGT
GAAGACAACCTTGTATTACTAATAATACAAGTATTCTAAAATTATTTTCATATTCTCAGAACCAGTTTGG
CATTTTTCTCTTGGTAGTTTTTGTCTGCAAATAAAATTGGTATTTGAAACCACAGCACTCATAAGCCTGA
GTGTCCACTTATTCAGTGGCAGTGATACCCTGCTGCTGCCCCCTTCCTGCACCTCAAGATCTGAACTTGT
AACAATTTCATTCAAAGAGATAACAGTCTATCTCTTACATTTTCATCATCTAACTTTTATCTCATGAAAA
TATTTCTTCTCCAGTCTGCCTTTATACATGTAGAATGGTAATGTAATTTCTAAAGTATATACAGAAGCAT
TCCAGAAATTAATTGCTATTTTAAATAATCATTTTATCTCAAAAAATAAGTAAATCATTTTAACAGTTAT
GCTTTTTCTCAGTTATATATTCAGCATGCTAAAGAGGACGAAACTCGTTATCATAATGAAATGAAGTCTT
GGGAAGAACAAATGATTGAAGTTGGACGAAAGGATCTTCTACGTCGCACAATAAAGAAACAACGAAAATA
TGGTGCTGAAGAGTGTGGAGGAGGCAGCGTGAGCAAGGGCGAGGAGCTGTTCACCGGGGTGGTGCCCATC
CTGGTCGAGCTGGACGGCGACGTAAACGGCCACAAGTTCAGCGTGTCCGGCGAGGGCGAGGGCGATGCCA
CCTACGGCAAGCTGACCCTGAAGTTCATCTGCACCACCGGCAAGCTGCCCGTGCCCTGGCCCACCCTCGT
GACCACCCTGACCTACGGCGTGCAGTGCTTCAGCCGCTACCCCGACCACATGAAGCAGCACGACTTCTTC
AAGTCCGCCATGCCCGAAGGCTACGTCCAGGAGCGCACCATCTTCTTCAAGGACGACGGCAACTACAAGA
CCCGCGCCGAGGTGAAGTTCGAGGGCGACACCCTGGTGAACCGCATCGAGCTGAAGGGCATCGACTTCAA
GGAGGACGGCAACATCCTGGGGCACAAGCTGGAGTACAACTACAACAGCCACAACGTCTATATCATGGCC
GACAAGCAGAAGAACGGCATCAAGGTGAACTTCAAGATCCGCCACAACATCGAGGACGGCAGCGTGCAGC
TCGCCGACCACTACCAGCAGAACACCCCCATCGGCGACGGCCCCGTGCTGCTGCCCGACAACCACTACCT
GAGCACCCAGTCCAAGCTGAGCAAAGACCCCAACGAGAAGCGCGATCACATGGTCCTGCTGGAGTTCGTG
ACCGCCGCCGGGATCACTCTCGGCATGGACGAGCTGTACAAGTAAAAGTAGAAGATTGAGATGTGTTCAC
AATGGATAGCCACAGGAAACGAGTTAGGTCTCAATACCTGAAGCTATCGTAAAATTAAGAAAGGATAAAG
TTGGTAAACCTTTTATATTTAGTATCTTTTTATTCAGCTCATGGACTTCTGCCAGCATAATACTTGCTTT
GGAAAACCCAGATAAAGGTTCATGCAAACTTTATTTTGTGTTTAGGAACTACTGAGGATCAGAGTAATCC
AAGCAAATGTGAATCATTTTACCTTTGACAAAGGTAAATCAGACTATGAAGTTTTTTTTATACAGGATGA
TGACTATGGAAAGAGTACTCTTGTTTCCTTATATTATGGAGGCAGGAGTTTCGTTTTCAAAATTGTTACA
AATTGTAGAAGCCACGGTGTTCTGTGATATAAGTGTGTGTTTTTCATAAAGCAGGCAGAACTCATCTAGG
TAAATTACAGTTCCTAGGTATAATTCACATTGTATTCAGAGTTGATGGTTGTACATATAAGTGATTGCTG
GTTTTAGTTGCAACTTTGTATAAAAGGGACTGAGAAATTTATAAACTTTTTTCTTACTGTCTTTTTTCTA
AAGTAAAAACAAAGAAATTATGTGCCAGATTTATGCATATTATTTTATGTTGCATAGAATAAAATTTTTA
ATCTTTAATTTTACATTTCCTAAATATATTTTAAGACGAAACATTTGTTCTATAGCTTTTCCCTTTTTTT
AAGTAAGGAATTTTATTTTTTTCTGAATTATTTTCTCTCGTGAGTATATTGATCCAGAAAGAAAACTTGT
ATTATGTGTGTTTTAAAATGAGAAATCTAAAAAACGAAAAGTCTCCAAAGTCTCTGGAATTTGAAACACT
TTGCATAACGTATAAAAGCCTGTTTAAGAGACAGCCAACTATGGCCTGTGGATCAAATCCAGCCTGCTGC
CTGCTTTTTATGGCCTGTGAGCTAGGAATTGTGTTTATAATTTTAAATGTTTTTTTTTAAAGATCCCAAT
GGCGCGCCGAGCTTGGCGTAATCATGGTCATAGCTGTTTCCTGTGTGAAATTGTTATCCGCTCACAATTC
CACACAACATACGAGCCGGAAGCATAAAGTGTAAAGCCTGGGGTGCCTAATGAGTGAGCTAACTCACATT
AATTGCGTTGCGCTCACTGCCCGCTTTCCAGTCGGGAAACCTGTCGTGCCAGCTGCATTAATGAATCGGC
CAACGCGCGGGGAGAGGCGGTTTGCGTATTGGGCGCTCTTCCGCTTCCTCGCTCACTGACTCGCTGCGCT
CGGTCGTTCGGCTGCGGCGAGCGGTATCAGCTCACTCAAAGGCGGTAATACGGTTATCCACAGAATCAGG
GGATAACGCAGGAAAGAACATGTGAGCAAAAGGCCAGCAAAAGGCCAGGAACCGTAAAAAGGCCGCGTTG
CTGGCGTTTTTCCATAGGCTCCGCCCCCCTGACGAGCATCACAAAAATCGACGCTCAAGTCAGAGGTGGC
GAAACCCGACAGGACTATAAAGATACCAGGCGTTTCCCCCTGGAAGCTCCCTCGTGCGCTCTCCTGTTCC
GACCCTGCCGCTTACCGGATACCTGTCCGCCTTTCTCCCTTCGGGAAGCGTGGCGCTTTCTCATAGCTCA
CGCTGTAGGTATCTCAGTTCGGTGTAGGTCGTTCGCTCCAAGCTGGGCTGTGTGCACGAACCCCCCGTTC
AGCCCGACCGCTGCGCCTTATCCGGTAACTATCGTCTTGAGTCCAACCCGGTAAGACACGACTTATCGCC
ACTGGCAGCAGCCACTGGTAACAGGATTAGCAGAGCGAGGTATGTAGGCGGTGCTACAGAGTTCTTGAAG
TGGTGGCCTAACTACGGCTACACTAGAAGAACAGTATTTGGTATCTGCGCTCTGCTGAAGCCAGTTACCT
TCGGAAAAAGAGTTGGTAGCTCTTGATCCGGCAAACAAACCACCGCTGGTAGCGGTGGTTTTTTTGTTTG
CAAGCAGCAGATTACGCGCAGAAAAAAAGGATCTCAAGAAGATCCTTTGATCTTTTCTACGGGGTCTGAC
GCTCAGTGGAACGAAAACTCACGTTAAGGGATTTTGGTCATGAGATTATCAAAAAGGATCTTCACCTAGA
TCCTTTTAAATTAAAAATGAAGTTTTAAATCAATCTAAAGTATATATGAGTAAACTTGGTCTGACAGTTA
CCAATGCTTAATCAGTGAGGCACCTATCTCAGCGATCTGTCTATTTCGTTCATCCATAGTTGCCTGACTC
CCCGTCGTGTAGATAACTACGATACGGGAGGGCTTACCATCTGGCCCCAGTGCTGCAATGATACCGCGAG
ACCCACGCTCACCGGCTCCAGATTTATCAGCAATAAACCAGCCAGCCGGAAGGGCCGAGCGCAGAAGTGG
TCCTGCAACTTTATCCGCCTCCATCCAGTCTATTAATTGTTGCCGGGAAGCTAGAGTAAGTAGTTCGCCA
GTTAATAGTTTGCGCAACGTTGTTGCCATTGCTACAGGCATCGTGGTGTCACGCTCGTCGTTTGGTATGG
CTTCATTCAGCTCCGGTTCCCAACGATCAAGGCGAGTTACATGATCCCCCATGTTGTGCAAAAAAGCGGT
TAGCTCCTTCGGTCCTCCGATCGTTGTCAGAAGTAAGTTGGCCGCAGTGTTATCACTCATGGTTATGGCA
GCACTGCATAATTCTCTTACTGTCATGCCATCCGTAAGATGCTTTTCTGTGACTGGTGAGTACTCAACCA
AGTCATTCTGAGAATAGTGTATGCGGCGACCGAGTTGCTCTTGCCCGGCGTCAATACGGGATAATACCGC
GCCACATAGCAGAACTTTAAAAGTGCTCATCATTGGAAAACGTTCTTCGGGGCGAAAACTCTCAAGGATC
TTACCGCTGTTGAGATCCAGTTCGATGTAACCCACTCGTGCACCCAACTGATCTTCAGCATCTTTTACTT
TCACCAGCGTTTCTGGGTGAGCAAAAACAGGAAGGCAAAATGCCGCAAAAAAGGGAATAAGGGCGACACG
GAAATGTTGAATACTCATACTCTTCCTTTTTCAATATTATTGAAGCATTTATCAGGGTTATTGTCTCATG
AGCGGATACATATTTGAATGTATTTAGAAAAATAAACAAATAGGGGTTCCGCGCACATTTCCCCGAAAAG
TGCCACCTGACGTCTAAGAAACCATTATTATCATGACATTAACCTATAAAAATAGGCGTATCACGAGGCC
CTTTCGTCTCGCGCGTTTCGGTGATGACGGTGAAAACCTCTGACACATGCAGCTCCCGGAGACGGTCACA
GCTTGTCTGTAAGCGGATGCCGGGAGCAGACAAGCCCGTCAGGGCGCGTCAGCGGGTGTTGGCGGGTGTC
GGGGCTGGCTTAACTATGCGGCATCAGAGCAGATTGTACTGAGAGTGCACCATATGCGGTGTGAAATACC
GCACAGATGCGTAAGGAGAAAATACCGCATCAGGCGCCATTCGCCATTCAGGCTGCGCAACTGTTGGGAA
GGGCGATCGGTGCGGGCCTCTTCGCTATTACGCCAGCTGGCGAAAGGGGGATGTGCTGCAAGGCGATTAA
GTTGGGT
