>Addgene plasmid #159745 | AICSDP-72:TFAM-mEGFP | depositor partial sequence | sequence record 309002 | TFAM Homology Arms and linker-mEGFP
ACCTAAAGCTACAGGGAAGGAATAAAAACAGACTTTGAAGTTAGTTTATGACAACACATAGATTATACCT
GAATATTAATATTTCCGAATCAAAAATATGTACCTTCATTCAGTTCATTTTTGTAAATTGTAACAGTTTG
ATAGTTTTTGTTTAGAGAGAAAAGATGTTAAGAATTGATGAGGCTTTGCCTGTAATTCTTGGTATCTTGA
GTTTTTGTTGGAATGAATAATAAAGGTCACTGAAGTCCCCATATCTACCTTAACTTAAACATATATTGTT
TTACAGGAAAAGCTGAAGACTGTAAAGGAAAACTGGAAAAATCTGTCTGACTCTGAAAAGGAAGTGAGTA
TTACGGTTGTTAGTCTCAAGTGTCTACTTAGGATATCTGTGAGAGAATGTATTAGGGCAAGGCTTGATTC
ATGTGAAGACAACCTTGTATTACTAATAATACAAGTATTCTAAAATTATTTTCATATTCTCAGAACCAGT
TTGGCATTTTTCTCTTGGTAGTTTTTGTCTGCAAATAAAATTGGTATTTGAAACCACAGCACTCATAAGC
CTGAGTGTCCACTTATTCAGTGGCAGTGATACCCTGCTGCTGCCCCCTTCCTGCACCTCAAGATCTGAAC
TTGTAACAATTTCATTCAAAGAGATAACAGTCTATCTCTTACATTTTCATCATCTAACTTTTATCTCATG
AAAATATTTCTTCTCCAGTCTGCCTTTATACATGTAGAATGGTAATGTAATTTCTAAAGTATATACAGAA
GCATTCCAGAAATTAATTGCTATTTTAAATAATCATTTTATCTCAAAAAATAAGTAAATCATTTTAACAG
TTATGCTTTTTCTCAGTTATATATTCAGCATGCTAAAGAGGACGAAACTCGTTATCATAATGAAATGAAG
TCTTGGGAAGAACAAATGATTGAAGTTGGACGAAAGGATCTTCTACGTCGCACAATAAAGAAACAACGAA
AATATGGTGCTGAAGAGTGTGGAGGAGGCAGCGTGAGCAAGGGCGAGGAGCTGTTCACCGGGGTGGTGCC
CATCCTGGTCGAGCTGGACGGCGACGTAAACGGCCACAAGTTCAGCGTGTCCGGCGAGGGCGAGGGCGAT
GCCACCTACGGCAAGCTGACCCTGAAGTTCATCTGCACCACCGGCAAGCTGCCCGTGCCCTGGCCCACCC
TCGTGACCACCCTGACCTACGGCGTGCAGTGCTTCAGCCGCTACCCCGACCACATGAAGCAGCACGACTT
CTTCAAGTCCGCCATGCCCGAAGGCTACGTCCAGGAGCGCACCATCTTCTTCAAGGACGACGGCAACTAC
AAGACCCGCGCCGAGGTGAAGTTCGAGGGCGACACCCTGGTGAACCGCATCGAGCTGAAGGGCATCGACT
TCAAGGAGGACGGCAACATCCTGGGGCACAAGCTGGAGTACAACTACAACAGCCACAACGTCTATATCAT
GGCCGACAAGCAGAAGAACGGCATCAAGGTGAACTTCAAGATCCGCCACAACATCGAGGACGGCAGCGTG
CAGCTCGCCGACCACTACCAGCAGAACACCCCCATCGGCGACGGCCCCGTGCTGCTGCCCGACAACCACT
ACCTGAGCACCCAGTCCAAGCTGAGCAAAGACCCCAACGAGAAGCGCGATCACATGGTCCTGCTGGAGTT
CGTGACCGCCGCCGGGATCACTCTCGGCATGGACGAGCTGTACAAGTAAAAGTAGAAGATTGAGATGTGT
TCACAATGGATAGCCACAGGAAACGAGTTAGGTCTCAATACCTGAAGCTATCGTAAAATTAAGAAAGGAT
AAAGTTGGTAAACCTTTTATATTTAGTATCTTTTTATTCAGCTCATGGACTTCTGCCAGCATAATACTTG
CTTTGGAAAACCCAGATAAAGGTTCATGCAAACTTTATTTTGTGTTTAGGAACTACTGAGGATCAGAGTA
ATCCAAGCAAATGTGAATCATTTTACCTTTGACAAAGGTAAATCAGACTATGAAGTTTTTTTTATACAGG
ATGATGACTATGGAAAGAGTACTCTTGTTTCCTTATATTATGGAGGCAGGAGTTTCGTTTTCAAAATTGT
TACAAATTGTAGAAGCCACGGTGTTCTGTGATATAAGTGTGTGTTTTTCATAAAGCAGGCAGAACTCATC
TAGGTAAATTACAGTTCCTAGGTATAATTCACATTGTATTCAGAGTTGATGGTTGTACATATAAGTGATT
GCTGGTTTTAGTTGCAACTTTGTATAAAAGGGACTGAGAAATTTATAAACTTTTTTCTTACTGTCTTTTT
TCTAAAGTAAAAACAAAGAAATTATGTGCCAGATTTATGCATATTATTTTATGTTGCATAGAATAAAATT
TTTAATCTTTAATTTTACATTTCCTAAATATATTTTAAGACGAAACATTTGTTCTATAGCTTTTCCCTTT
TTTTAAGTAAGGAATTTTATTTTTTTCTGAATTATTTTCTCTCGTGAGTATATTGATCCAGAAAGAAAAC
TTGTATTATGTGTGTTTTAAAATGAGAAATCTAAAAAACGAAAAGTCTCCAAAGTCTCTGGAATTTGAAA
CACTTTGCATAACGTATAAAAGCCTGTTTAAGAGACAGCCAACTATGGCCTGTGGATCAAATCCAGCCTG
CTGCCTGCTTTTTATGGCCTGTGAGCTAGGAATTGTGTTTATAATTTTAAATGTTTTTTTTTAAAG
